>Addgene plasmid #152651 | pGBW-m4134543 | depositor full sequence | sequence record 295663 | Full Sequence
CACCATGGATCTGTTTATGCGTATATTCACCATCGGCACGGTTACATTGAAGCAAGGGGAAATTAAAGAC
GCAACTCCCAGTGACTTCGTACGGGCGACCGCTACAATTCCGATCCAGGCCAGCCTCCCTTTTGGATGGC
TTATCGTCGGCGTGGCCCTACTGGCTGTGTTTCAGTCGGCATCAAAGATAATCACTCTGAAAAAGCGATG
GCAGTTAGCCCTTAGCAAAGGTGTGCACTTCGTATGCAATTTGCTGCTCCTGTTCGTCACCGTTTATTCC
CATCTGCTCCTGGTGGCTGCCGGATTGGAGGCACCATTTTTATACCTATACGCCCTCGTGTATTTTCTGC
AATCTATTAACTTCGTCCGCATTATCATGAGACTCTGGCTCTGTTGGAAGTGCAGGTCTAAAAATCCCTT
GTTATATGATGCCAACTACTTCCTGTGTTGGCACACTAACTGCTATGACTACTGTATTCCATACAATTCA
GTTACCTCCAGTATAGTGATCACATCTGGGGATGGTACGACTTCGCCTATTTCCGAGCATGACTATCAGA
TCGGCGGGTACACAGAAAAGTGGGAGAGCGGAGTCAAGGATTGCGTGGTGCTTCACTCCTATTTCACCAG
TGACTACTACCAGCTTTATAGCACACAACTTTCAACAGACACCGGCGTGGAGCATGTGACTTTTTTCATT
TATAATAAAATCGTTGATGAACCGGAGGAACACGTTCAGATACACACTATCGACGGCAGCTCTGGTGTCG
TCAACCCTGTTATGGAGCCCATTTACGATGAACCAACGACCACAACATCTGTACCTCTGGAAAACCTTTA
CTTTCAGTCGATGAGTGACAAAATCATTCATCTAACCGATGACTCCTTTGATACAGACGTGTTGAAGGCC
GATGGTGCGATACTGGTAGATTTCTGGGCTGAATGGTGTGGCCCGTGCAAGATGATCGCACCCATTCTGG
ACGAGATCGCCGACGAGTATCAAGGAAAATTAACTGTCGCTAAGCTTAATATAGATCAGAACCCAGGGAC
GGCACCTAAATACGGCATCAGGGGAATACCTACCCTCCTGCTCTTTAAGAATGGGGAAGTTGCCGCGACA
AAAGTGGGAGCCCTGTCTAAGGGCCAGCTAAAAGAGTTCTTGGACGCTAACCTGGCAGGTTCAGGCTCGG
GGCACATGCACCATCACCATCACCATAGCAGCGGGCTCGTGCCACGCGGCTAAGCTAGCTTGACTGACTG
AGATACAGCGTACCTTCAGCTCACAGACATGATAAGATACATTGATGAGTTTGGACAAACCACAACTAGA
ATGCAGTGAAAAAAATGCTTTATTTGTGAAATTTGTGATGCTATTGCTTTATTTGTAACCATTATAAGCT
GCAATAAACAAGTTAACAACAACAATTGCATTCATTTTATGTTTCAGGTTCAGGGGGAGGTGTGGGAGGT
TTTTTAAAGCAAGTAAAACCTCTACAAATGTGGTATTGGCCCATCTCTATCGGTATCGTAGCATAACCCC
TTGGGGCCTCTAAACGGGTCTTGAGGGGTTTTTTGTGCCCCTCGGGCCGGATTGCTATCTACCGGCATTG
GCGCAGAAAAAAATGCCTGATGCGACGCTGCGCGTCTTATACTCCCACATATGCCAGATTCAGCAACGGA
TACGGCTTCCCCAACTTGCCCACTTCCATACGTGTCCTCCTTACCAGAAATTTATCCTTAAGGTCGTCAG
CTATCCTGCAGGCGATCTCTCGATTTCGATCAAGACATTCCTTTAATGGTCTTTTCTGGACACCACTAGG
GGTCAGAAGTAGTTCATCAAACTTTCTTCCCTCCCTAATCTCATTGGTTACCTTGGGCTATCGAAACTTA
ATTAACCAGTCAAGTCAGCTACTTGGCGAGATCGACTTGTCTGGGTTTCGACTACGCTCAGAATTGCGTC
AGTCAAGTTCGATCTGGTCCTTGCTATTGCACCCGTTCTCCGATTACGAGTTTCATTTAAATCATGTGAG
CAAAAGGCCAGCAAAAGGCCAGGAACCGTAAAAAGGCCGCGTTGCTGGCGTTTTTCCATAGGCTCCGCCC
CCCTGACGAGCATCACAAAAATCGACGCTCAAGTCAGAGGTGGCGAAACCCGACAGGACTATAAAGATAC
CAGGCGTTTCCCCCTGGAAGCTCCCTCGTGCGCTCTCCTGTTCCGACCCTGCCGCTTACCGGATACCTGT
CCGCCTTTCTCCCTTCGGGAAGCGTGGCGCTTTCTCATAGCTCACGCTGTAGGTATCTCAGTTCGGTGTA
GGTCGTTCGCTCCAAGCTGGGCTGTGTGCACGAACCCCCCGTTCAGCCCGACCGCTGCGCCTTATCCGGT
AACTATCGTCTTGAGTCCAACCCGGTAAGACACGACTTATCGCCACTGGCAGCAGCCACTGGTAACAGGA
TTAGCAGAGCGAGGTATGTAGGCGGTGCTACAGAGTTCTTGAAGTGGTGGCCTAACTACGGCTACACTAG
AAGAACAGTATTTGGTATCTGCGCTCTGCTGAAGCCAGTTACCTTCGGAAAAAGAGTTGGTAGCTCTTGA
TCCGGCAAACAAACCACCGCTGGTAGCGGTGGTTTTTTTGTTTGCAAGCAGCAGATTACGCGCAGAAAAA
AAGGATCTCAAGAAGATCCTTTGATCTTTTCTACGGGGTCTGACGCTCAGTGGAACGAAAACTCACGTTA
AGGGATTTTGGTCATGAGATTATCAAAAAGGATCTTCACCTAGATCCTTTTAAATTAAAAATGAAGTTTT
AAATCAATCTAAAGTATATATGAGTAAACTTGGTCTGACAGTTACCAATGCTTAATCAGTGAGGCACCTA
TCTCAGCGATCTGTCTATTTCGTTCATCCATAGTTGCATTTAAATTTCCGAACTCTCCAAGGCCCTCGTC
GGAAAATCTTCAAACCTTTCGTCCGATCCATCTTGCAGGCTACCTCTCGAACGAACTATCGCAAGTCTCT
TGGCCGGCCTTGCGCCTTGGCTATTGCTTGGCAGCGCCTATCGCCAGGTATTACTCCAATCCCGAATATC
CGAGATCGGGATCACCCGAGAGAAGTTCAACCTACATCCTCAATCCCGATCTATCCGAGATCCGAGGAAT
ATCGAAATCGGGGCGCGCCTGGCCTCCGCGCCGGGTTTTGGCGCCTCCCGCGGGCGCCCCCCTCGTCACG
GCGAGCGCTGCCACGTCAGACGAAGGGCGCAGGAGCGTCCTGATCCTTCCGCCCGGACGCTCAGGACAGC
GGCCCGCTGCTCATAAGACTCGGCCTTAGAACCCCAGTATCAGCAGAAGGACATTTTAGGACGGGACTTG
GGTGACTCTAGGGCACTGGTTTTCTTTCCAGAGAGCGGAACAGGCGAGGAAAAGTAGTCCCTTCTCGGCG
ATTCTGCGGAGGGATCTCCGTGGGGCGGTGAACGCCGATGATTATATAAGGACGCGCCGGGTGTGGCACA
GCTAGTTCCGTCGCAGCCGGGATTTGGGTCGCGGTTCTTGTTTGTGGATCGCTGTGATCGTCACTTGGTG
AGTAGCGGGCTGCTGGGCTGGCCGGGGCTTTCGTGGCCGCCGGGCCGCTCGGTGGGACGGAAGCGTGTGG
AGAGACCGCCAAGGGCTGTAGTCTGGGTCCGCGAGCAAGGTTGCCCTGAACTGGGGGTTGGGGGGAGCGC
AGCAAAATGGCGGCTGTTCCCGAGTCTTGAATGGAAGACGCTTGTGAGGCGGGCTGTGAGGTCGTTGAAA
CAAGGTGGGGGGCATGGTGGGCGGCAAGAACCCAAGGTCTTGAGCCCTTCGCTAATGCGGGAAAGCTCTT
ATTCGGGTGAGATGGGCTGGGCACCATCTGGGGACCCTGACGTGAAGTTTGTCACTGACTGGAGAACTCG
GTTTGTCGTCTGTTGCGGGGGCGGCAGTTATGGCGGTGCCGTTGGGCAGTGCACCCGTACCTTTGGGAGC
GCGCGCCCTCGTCGTGTCGTGACGTCACCCGTTCTGTTGGCTTATAATGCAGGGTGGGGCCACCTGCCGG
TAGGTGTGCGGTAGGCTTTTCTCCGTCGCAGGACGCAGGGTTCGGGCCTAGGGTAGGCTCTCCTGAATCG
ACAGGCGCCGGACCTCTGGTGAGGGGAGGGATAAGTGAGGCGTCAGTTTCTTTGGTCGGTTTTATGTACC
TATCTTCTTAAGTAGCTGAAGCTCCGGTTTTGAACTATGCGCTCGGGGTTGGCGAGTGTGTTTTGTGAAG
TTTTTTAGGCACCTTTTGAAATGTAATCATTTGGGTCAATATGTAATTTTCAGTGTTAGACTTGTAAATT
GTCCGCTAAATTCTGGCCGTTTTTGGCTTTTTTGTTAGACAACATGACCGAGTACAAGCCCACGGTGCGC
CTCGCCACCCGCGACGACGTCCCCAGGGCCGTACGCACCCTCGCCGCCGCGTTCGCCGACTACCCCGCCA
CGCGCCACACCGTCGATCCGGACCGCCACATCGAGCGGGTCACCGAGCTGCAAGAACTCTTCCTCACGCG
CGTCGGGCTCGACATCGGCAAGGTGTGGGTCGCGGACGACGGCGCCGCGGTGGCGGTCTGGACCACGCCG
GAGAGCGTCGAAGCGGGGGCGGTGTTCGCCGAGATCGGCCCGCGCATGGCCGAGTTGAGCGGTTCCCGGC
TGGCCGCGCAGCAACAGATGGAGGGCCTCCTGGCGCCGCACCGGCCCAAGGAGCCCGCGTGGTTCCTGGC
CACCGTCGGCGTCTCGCCCGACCACCAGGGCAAGGGTCTGGGCAGCGCCGTCGTGCTCCCCGGAGTGGAG
GCCGCCGAGCGCGCCGGGGTGCCCGCCTTCCTGGAGACCTCCGCGCCCCGCAACCTCCCCTTCTACGAGC
GGCTCGGCTTCACCGTCACCGCCGACGTCGAGGTGCCCGAAGGACCGCGCACCTGGTGCATGACCCGCAA
GCCCGGTGCCTAGGCTAGTATGTAAGCCTAGTCTTAGATAATAAAATCGCTATCCATCGAAGATGGATGT
GTGTTGGTTTTTTGTGTGTGTAACGCTAGGCGCGCCTGGTGTACCGAGAACGATCCTCTCAGTGCGAGTC
TCGACGATCCATATCGTTGCTTGGCAGTCAGCCAGTCGGAATCCAGCTTGGGACCCAGGAAGTCCAATCG
TCAGATATTGTACTCAAGCCTGGTCACGGCAGCGTACCGATCTGTTTAAACCTAGATATTGATAGTCTGA
TCGGTCAACGTATAATCGAGTCCTAGCTTTTGCAAACATCTATCAAGAGACAGGATCAGCAGGAGGCTTT
CGCATGAGTATTCAACATTTCCGTGTCGCCCTTATTCCCTTTTTTGCGGCATTTTGCCTTCCTGTTTTTG
CTCACCCAGAAACGCTGGTGAAAGTAAAAGATGCTGAAGATCAGTTGGGTGCGCGAGTGGGTTACATCGA
ACTGGATCTCAACAGCGGTAAGATCCTTGAGAGTTTTCGCCCCGAAGAACGCTTTCCAATGATGAGCACT
TTTAAAGTTCTGCTATGTGGCGCGGTATTATCCCGTATTGACGCCGGGCAAGAGCAACTCGGTCGCCGCA
TACACTATTCTCAGAATGACTTGGTTGAGTATTCACCAGTCACAGAAAAGCATCTTACGGATGGCATGAC
AGTAAGAGAATTATGCAGTGCTGCCATAACCATGAGTGATAACACTGCGGCCAACTTACTTCTGACAACG
ATTGGAGGACCGAAGGAGCTAACCGCTTTTTTGCACAACATGGGGGATCATGTAACTCGCCTTGATCGTT
GGGAACCGGAGCTGAATGAAGCCATACCAAACGACGAGCGTGACACCACGATGCCTGTAGCAATGGCAAC
AACCTTGCGTAAACTATTAACTGGCGAACTACTTACTCTAGCTTCCCGGCAACAGTTGATAGACTGGATG
GAGGCGGATAAAGTTGCAGGACCACTTCTGCGCTCGGCCCTTCCGGCTGGCTGGTTTATTGCTGATAAAT
CTGGAGCCGGTGAGCGTGGGTCTCGCGGTATCATTGCAGCACTGGGGCCAGATGGTAAGCCCTCCCGTAT
CGTAGTTATCTACACGACGGGGAGTCAGGCAACTATGGATGAACGAAATAGACAGATCGCTGAGATAGGT
GCCTCACTGATTAAGCATTGGTAACCGATTCTAGGTGCATTGGCGCAGAAAAAAATGCCTGATGCGACGC
TGCGCGTCTTATACTCCCACATATGCCAGATTCAGCAACGGATACGGCTTCCCCAACTTGCCCACTTCCA
TACGTGTCCTCCTTACCAGAAATTTATCCTTAAGATCGTTTAAACTCGACTCTGGCTCTATCGAATCTCC
GTCGTTTCGAGCTTACGCGAACAGCCGTGGCGCTCATTTGCTCGTCGGGCATCGAATCTCGTCAGCTATC
GTCAGCTTACCTTTTTGGCAGCGATCGCGGCTCCCGACATCTTGGACCATTAGCTCCACAGGTATCTTCT
TCCCTCTAGTGGTCATAACAGCAGCTTCAGCTACCTCTCAATTCAAAAAACCCCTCAAGACCCGTTTAGA
GGCCCCAAGGGGTTATGCTATCAATCGTTGCGTTACACACACAAAAAACCAACACACATCCATCTTCGAT
GGATAGCGATTTTATTATCTAACTGCTGATCGAGTGTAGCCAGATCTAGTAATCAATTACGGGGTCATTA
GTTCATAGCCCATATATGGAGTTCCGCGTTACATAACTTACGGTAAATGGCCCGCCTGGCTGACCGCCCA
ACGACCCCCGCCCATTGACGTCAATAATGACGTATGTTCCCATAGTAACGCCAATAGGGACTTTCCATTG
ACGTCAATGGGTGGAGTATTTACGGTAAACTGCCCACTTGGCAGTACATCAAGTGTATCATATGCCAAGT
ACGCCCCCTATTGACGTCAATGACGGTAAATGGCCCGCCTGGCATTATGCCCAGTACATGACCTTATGGG
ACTTTCCTACTTGGCAGTACATCTACGTATTAGTCATCGCTATTACCATGCTGATGCGGTTTTGGCAGTA
CATCAATGGGCGTGGATAGCGGTTTGACTCACGGGGATTTCCAAGTCTCCACCCCATTGACGTCAATGGG
AGTTTGTTTTGGCACCAAAATCAACGGGACTTTCCAAAATGTCGTAACAACTCCGCCCCATTGACGCAAA
TGGGCGGTAGGCGTGTACGGTGGGAGGTCTATATAAGCAGAGCTGGTTTAGTGAACCGTCAGATCAGATC
TTTGTCGATCCTACCATCCACTCGACACACCCGCCAGCGGCCGC
Features (pLannotate 1.2.2; 21 found; start..end, strand, type, name):
      5..829     +  CDS            AP3A_SARS2: Experimental evidence at protein level: Swiss-Prot protein existence level 1. Plays a role in virus egress via lysosomal trafficking (PubMed:33157038, PubMed:33422265). Forms homotetrameric ion channels (viroporin) localized at endosomes and lysosomes, that may induce deacidification of lysosomes thereby allowing safe virion egress through lysosomal trafficking (By similarity) (PubMed:33157038, PubMed:33422265). Also blocks formation of autolysosomes through binding and sequestering host TMUB1/HOPS on late endosomes. This prevents fusion of autophagosomes with lysosomes, disrupting autophagy a
    851..1177    +  CDS            trxA: THIO_ECO57 - Experimental evidence at protein level: Swiss-Prot protein existence level 1. Participates in various redox reactions through the reversible oxidation of its active center dithiol to a disulfide and catalyzes dithiol-disulfide exchange reactions. From Escherichia coli O157:H7.
   1199..1216    +  CDS            6xHis: 6xHis affinity tag
   1293..1414    -  polyA_signal   SV40 poly(A) signal: SV40 polyadenylation signal
   1437..1506    -  CDS            large T antigen (fragment): large T antigen from SV40 (simian virus 40)
   1529..1575    +  terminator     T7 terminator: transcription terminator for bacteriophage T7 RNA polymerase
   1605..1741    +  terminator     rrnG terminator: transcription terminator from the E. coli ribosomal RNA rrnG operon (Albrechtsen et al., 1991)
   1786..1857    +  misc_feature   3' β-globin insulator: insulator downstream of the human β-globin locus (Farrell et al., 2002)
   2083..2671    -  rep_origin     ori: high-copy-number ColE1/pMB1/pBR322/pUC origin of replication
   2843..2907    -  CDS            bla(M) (fragment): β-lactamase lacking the signal sequence; bla(M); allows cytosolic expression of β-lactamase
   3171..4380    +  promoter       UbC promoter: human ubiquitin C promoter
   4384..4981    +  CDS            PuroR (fragment): puromycin N-acetyltransferase; pac from Streptomyces; confers resistance to puromycin
   5010..5058    +  polyA_signal   poly(A) signal: synthetic polyadenylation signal
   5324..6184    +  CDS            AmpR: β-lactamase; bla; confers resistance to ampicillin, carbenicillin, and related antibiotics
   6197..6333    +  terminator     rrnG terminator: transcription terminator from the E. coli ribosomal RNA rrnG operon (Albrechtsen et al., 1991)
   6478..6549    +  misc_feature   5' β-globin insulator: insulator upstream of the human β-globin locus (Farrell et al., 2002)
   6554..6600    -  terminator     T7 terminator: transcription terminator for bacteriophage T7 RNA polymerase
   6618..6666    -  polyA_signal   poly(A) signal: synthetic polyadenylation signal
   6747..7050    +  enhancer       CMV enhancer: human cytomegalovirus immediate early enhancer
   7123..7140    -  promoter       CMV promoter (fragment): human cytomegalovirus (CMV) immediate early promoter
   7203..7254    +  promoter       CMVd2 promoter: truncated human cytomegalovirus (CMV) immediate early promoter that yields moderately reduced expression relative to the full-length promoter
