[The description below was written by a language model from this plasmid's Addgene catalogue record and pLannotate feature annotations shown in this document.]
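Description:
pGBW-m4134543 is a mammalian expression plasmid built on the pTwist_CMV_Puro_6 backbone that carries the wild-type ORF3a coding sequence of SARS-CoV-2. It is propagated in E. coli as a high-copy plasmid through a ColE1/pUC-type origin and selected with ampicillin via a full-length β-lactamase gene. For selection in mammalian cells it contains a separate cassette in which the human ubiquitin C promoter drives puromycin N-acetyltransferase, followed by a synthetic polyadenylation signal.

The expression unit spans the numbering origin of the circular sequence. A CMV immediate-early enhancer and promoter elements sit just upstream of the ORF3a open reading frame. ORF3a is followed in the same orientation by E. coli thioredoxin (trxA) and a 6xHis tag. The catalogue describes the C-terminal fusion as a cleavable TEV site plus TRX. The TEV site is not separately annotated, but the short gap between ORF3a and trxA would be consistent with such a linker. The His tag is seen only in the feature table, not in the catalogue fields. An SV40 polyadenylation signal lies downstream of the fusion, although it is annotated on the opposite strand. The mammalian cassette is bracketed by β-globin insulator elements, along with T7 and rrnG terminators and an additional synthetic poly(A) signal, which typically serve to limit transcriptional read-through between modules.

ORF3a is an accessory viroporin implicated in lysosomal virion egress and blockade of autophagosome–lysosome fusion. The plasmid is suited to transient or puromycin-selected expression of tagged ORF3a in mammalian cells, with the thioredoxin and His tags available for detection or affinity purification and TEV cleavage for removing the fusion partner.
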