Addgene plasmid #152651: pGBW-m4134543
Purpose: Mammalian expression plasmid for SARS-CoV-2 ORF3a protein
Depositing lab: Ginkgo Bioworks & Benjie Chen. Depositing organization: Ginkgo Bioworks.
Backbone
  Vector backbone: pTwist_CMV_Puro_6
  Backbone size w/o insert (bp): 6080
  Vector type: Mammalian Expression
  Selectable markers: Puromycin
Growth in bacteria
  Bacterial resistance: Ampicillin, 100 μg/mL
  Growth temperature: 37°C
  Growth strain: DH5alpha
  Copy number: High Copy
Gene/Insert
  Gene/Insert name: SARS-CoV-2 ORF3a protein
  Species: Severe acute respiratory syndrome coronavirus 2
  Insert size (bp): 821
  Mutation: wt
  Entrez Gene: ORF3a (a.k.a. GU280_gp03)
  Promoter: CMV
  Tag / fusion protein: Cleavable TEV;TRX (C terminal on backbone)
  Cloning method: Unknown
Resource information
  A portion of this plasmid was derived from a plasmid made by: GinkgoBioworks
Depositor comments: NCBI reference sequence: YP_009724391.1
How to cite: pGBW-m4134543 was a gift from Ginkgo Bioworks & Benjie Chen (Addgene plasmid # 152651 ; http://n2t.net/addgene:152651 ; RRID:Addgene_152651)
